>Addgene plasmid #156650 | pD649-HAsp-BTN3A3-Fc(DAPA)-AviTag-6xHis | depositor full sequence | sequence record 302409 | Full Sequence
TTTCAATATTATTGAAGCATTTATCAGGGTTATTGTCTCATGAGCGGATACATATTTGAATGTATTTAGA
AAAATAAACAAATAGGGGTCAGTGTTACAACCAATTAACCAATTCTGAACATTATCGCGAGCCCATTTAT
ACCTGAATATGGCTCATAACACCCCTTGCTCATGACCAAAATCCCTTAACGTGAGTTACGCGCGCGTCGT
TCCACTGAGCGTCAGACCCCGTAGAAAAGATCAAAGGATCTTCTTGAGATCCTTTTTTTCTGCGCGTAAT
CTGCTGCTTGCAAACAAAAAAACCACCGCTACCAGCGGTGGTTTGTTTGCCGGATCAAGAGCTACCAACT
CTTTTTCCGAAGGTAACTGGCTTCAGCAGAGCGCAGATACCAAATACTGTTCTTCTAGTGTAGCCGTAGT
TAGCCCACCACTTCAAGAACTCTGTAGCACCGCCTACATACCTCGCTCTGCTAATCCTGTTACCAGTGGC
TGCTGCCAGTGGCGATAAGTCGTGTCTTACCGGGTTGGACTCAAGACGATAGTTACCGGATAAGGCGCAG
CGGTCGGGCTGAACGGGGGGTTCGTGCACACAGCCCAGCTTGGAGCGAACGACCTACACCGAACTGAGAT
ACCTACAGCGTGAGCTATGAGAAAGCGCCACGCTTCCCGAAGGGAGAAAGGCGGACAGGTATCCGGTAAG
CGGCAGGGTCGGAACAGGAGAGCGCACGAGGGAGCTTCCAGGGGGAAACGCCTGGTATCTTTATAGTCCT
GTCGGGTTTCGCCACCTCTGACTTGAGCGTCGATTTTTGTGATGCTCGTCAGGGGGGCGGAGCCTATGGA
AAAACGCCAGCAACGCGGCCTTTTTACGGTTCCTGGCCTTTTGCTGGCCTTTTGCTCACATGTTCTTTCC
TGCGTTATCCCCTGATTCTGTGGATAACCGTATTACCGCCTTTGAGTGAGCTGATACCGCTCGCCGCAGC
CGAACGACCGAGCGCAGCGAGTCAGTGAGCGAGGAAGCGGAAGGCGAGAGTAGGGAACTGCCAGGCATCA
AACTAAGCAGAAGGCCCCTGACGGATGGCCTTTTTGCGTTTCTACAAACTCTTTCTGTGTTGTAAAACGA
CGGCCAGTCTTAAGCTCGGGCCCCCTGGGCGGTTCTGATAACGAGTAATCGTTAATCCGCAAATAACGTA
AAAACCCGCTTCGGCGGGTTTTTTTATGGGGGGAGTTTAGGGAAAGAGCATTTGTCAGAATATTTAAGGG
CGCCTGTCACTTTGCTTGATATATGAGAATTATTTAACCTTATAAATGAGAAAAAAGCAACGCACTTTAA
ATAAGATACGTTGCTTTTTCGATTGATGAACACCTATAATTAAACTATTCATCTATTATTTATGATTTTT
TGTATATACAATATTTCTAGTTTGTTAAAGAGAATTAAGAAAATAAATCTCGAAAATAATAAAGGGAAAA
TCAGTTTTTGATATCAAAATTATACATGTCAACGATAATACAAAATATAATACAAACTATAAGATGTTAT
CAGTATTTATTATCATTTAGAATAAATTTTGTGTCGCCCTTAATTGTGAGCGGATAACAATTACGAGCTT
CATGCACAGTGGCGTTGACTCAATATTGGCCATTAGCCATATTATTCATTGGTTATATAGCATAAATCAA
TATTGGCTATTGGCCATTGCATACGTTGTATCTATATCATAATATGTACATTTATATTGGCTCATGTCCA
ATATGACCGCCATGTTGGCATTGATTATTGACTAGTTATTAATAGTAATCAATTACGGGGTCATTAGTTC
ATAGCCCATATATGGAGTTCCGCGTTACATAACTTACGGTAAATGGCCCGCCTGGCTGACCGCCCAACGA
CCCCCGCCCATTGACGTCAATAATGACGTATGTTCCCATAGTAACGCCAATAGGGACTTTCCATTGACGT
CAATGGGTGGAGTATTTACGGTAAACTGCCCACTTGGCAGTACATCAAGTGTATCATATGCCAAGTACGC
CCCCTATTGACGTCAATGACGGTAAATGGCCCGCCTGGCATTATGCCCAGTACATGACCTTATGGGACTT
TCCTACTTGGCAGTACATCTACGTATTAGTCATCGCTATTACCATGGTGATGCGGTTTTGGCAGTACATC
AATGGGCGTGGATAGCGGTTTGACTCACGGGGATTTCCAAGTCTCCACCCCATTGACGTCAATGGGAGTT
TGTTTTGGCACCAAAATCAACGGGACTTTCCAAAATGTCGTAACAACTCCGCCCCATTGACGCAAATGGG
CGGTAGGCGTGTACGGTGGGAGGTCTATATAAGCAGAGCTCGTTTAGTGAACCGTCAGATCGCCTGGAGA
CGCCATCCACGCTGTTTTGACCTCCATAGAAGACACCGGGACCGATCCAGCCTCCGCGGCCGGGAACGGT
GCATTGGAACGCGGATTCCCCGTGCCAAGAGTGACGTAAGTACCGCCTATAGAGTCTATAGGCCCACCCC
CTTGGCTTCGTTAGAACGCGGCTACAATTAATACATAACCTTATGTATCATACACATACGATTTAGGTGA
CACTATAGAATAACATCCACTTTGCCTTTCTCTCCACAGGTGTCCACTCCCAGGTCCAACTGCACCTCGG
TTCTATCGAAAACGCGCCTGCTAGCGCCACCATGAAGACCATCATTGCCCTGAGCTACATCTTCTGCCTG
GTGTTCGCTGCGGCCGCCCAATTTTCTGTGCTTGGCCCTTCTGGACCCATCCTGGCCATGGTTGGAGAAG
ATGCCGATCTGCCCTGCCATCTGTTCCCTACAATGAGCGCCGAGACAATGGAACTGAGATGGGTGTCCAG
CAGCCTGAGACAGGTGGTCAATGTGTACGCCGACGGCAAAGAGGTGGAAGATAGACAGAGCGCCCCTTAC
AGAGGCAGAACCTCCATCCTGAGAGATGGCATCACAGCCGGAAAGGCCGCTCTGAGAATCCACAATGTGA
CAGCCAGCGACAGCGGCAAGTACCTGTGCTACTTCCAAGACGGCGACTTCTACGAGAAGGCCCTGGTGGA
ACTGAAAGTGGCTGCCCTGGGAAGCGACCTGCACATCGAAGTGAAGGGCTATGAGGATGGCGGCATCCAC
CTGGAATGTCGGAGCACAGGATGGTATCCCCAGCCTCAGATCAAGTGGTCCGACACCAAGGGCGAGAACA
TCCCTGCTGTGGAAGCTCCTGTGGTGGCTGATGGCGTGGGACTGTATGCTGTGGCCGCCTCTGTGATCAT
GAGAGGATCTAGCGGAGGCGGCGTGTCCTGCATCATCAGAAATTCTCTGCTGGGCCTCGAGAAAACCGCC
AGCATCTCTATCGCCGATCCATTCTTCAGAAGCGCCCAGCCTTGGGGCGCGCCGGGCGGCGACAAGACCC
ACACCTGCCCCCCCTGCCCAGCTCCAGAACTGCTGGGAGGGCCTTCCGTGTTCCTGTTCCCCCCCAAGCC
CAAGGACACCCTGATGATCAGCAGGACCCCCGAGGTGACCTGCGTGGTGGTGGCCGTGTCCCACGAGGAC
CCAGAGGTGAAGTTCAACTGGTACGTGGACGGCGTGGAGGTGCACAACGCCAAGACCAAGCCCAGAGAGG
AGCAGTACAACAGCACCTACAGGGTGGTGTCCGTGCTGACCGTGCTGCACCAGGACTGGCTGAACGGCAA
AGAATACAAGTGCAAAGTCTCCAACAAGGCCCTGGCTGCCCCAATCGAAAAGACAATCAGCAAGGCCAAG
GGCCAGCCACGGGAGCCCCAGGTGTACACCCTGCCCCCCAGCCGGGAGGAGATGACCAAGAACCAGGTGT
CCCTGACCTGTCTGGTGAAGGGCTTCTACCCCAGCGATATCGCCGTGGAGTGGGAGAGCAACGGCCAGCC
CGAGAACAACTACAAGACCACCCCCCCAGTGCTGGACAGCGACGGCAGCTTCTTCCTGTACAGCAAGCTG
ACCGTGGACAAGTCCAGGTGGCAGCAGGGCAACGTGTTCAGCTGCAGCGTGATGCACGAGGCCCTGCACA
ACCACTACACCCAGAAGTCCCTGAGCCTGAGCCCCGGCGGCAGCGGTCTTAATGATATTTTCGAGGCTCA
GAAGATTGAGTGGCATGAACACCACCACCATCACCACTAAGGCCGGCCTGTAGTCACTGGCACAACGCGT
TACCCGGTAAGCCAATCGGGTATACACGGTCGTCATACTGCAGACAGGGTTCTTCTACTTTGCAAGATAG
TCTTGAGTAGTAAAATAAATAGATAGAGAAAATCAGCCTCGACTGTGCCTTCTAGTTGCCAGCCATCTGT
TGTTTGCCCCTCCCCCGTGCCTTCCTTGACCCTGGAAGGTGCCACTCCCACTGTCCTTTCCTAATAAAAT
GAGGAAATTGCATCACAACACTCAACCCTATCTCGGTCTATTCTTTTGATTTATAAGGGATTTTGCCGAT
TTCGGCCTATTGGTTAAAAAATGAGCTGATTTAACAAAAATTTAACGCGAATTAATTCTGTGGAATGTGT
GTCAGTTAGGGTGTGGAAAGTCCCCAGGCTCCCCAGCAGGCAGAAGTATGCAAAGCATGCATCTCAATTA
GTCAGCAACCAGGTGTGGAAAGTCCCCAGGCTCCCCAGCAGGCAGAAGTATGCAAAGCATGCATCTCAAT
TAGTCAGCAACCATAGTCCCGCCCCTAACTCCGCCCATCCCGCCCCTAACTCCGCCCAGTTCCGCCCATT
CTCCGCCCCATGGCTGACTAATTTTTTTTATTTATGCAGAGGCCGAGGCCGCCTCTGCCTCTGAGCTATT
CCAGAAGTAGTGAGGAGGCTTTTTTGGAGGCCTAGGCTTTTGCAAAAAGCTCCCGGGAGCTTGTATATCC
ATTTTCGGATCTGATCAGCACGTGTTGACAATTAATCATCGGCATAGTATATCGGCATAGTATAATACGA
CAAGGTGAGGAACTAAACCATGACCGAGTACAAGCCCACGGTGCGCCTCGCCACCCGCGACGACGTCCCC
AGGGCCGTACGCACCCTCGCCGCCGCGTTCGCCGACTACCCCGCCACGCGCCACACCGTCGATCCGGACC
GCCACATCGAGCGGGTCACCGAGCTGCAAGAACTCTTCCTCACGCGCGTCGGGCTCGACATCGGCAAGGT
GTGGGTCGCGGACGACGGCGCCGCGGTGGCGGTCTGGACCACGCCGGAGAGCGTCGAAGCGGGGGCGGTG
TTCGCCGAGATCGGCCCGCGCATGGCCGAGTTGAGCGGTTCCCGGCTGGCCGCGCAGCAACAGATGGAAG
GCCTCCTGGCGCCGCACCGGCCCAAGGAGCCCGCGTGGTTCCTGGCCACCGTCGGCGTCTCGCCCGACCA
CCAGGGCAAGGGTCTGGGCAGCGCCGTCGTGCTCCCCGGAGTGGAGGCGGCCGAGCGCGCCGGGGTGCCC
GCCTTCCTGGAGACATCCGCGCCCCGCAACCTCCCCTTCTACGAGCGGCTCGGCTTCACCGTCACCGCCG
ACGTCGAGGTGCCCGAAGGACCGCGCACCTGGTGCATGACCCGCAAGCCCGGTGCCTGACACGTGCTACG
AGATTTCGATTCCACCGCCGCCTTCTATGAAAGGTTGGGCTTCGGAATCGTTTTCCGGGACGCCGGCTGG
ATGATCCTCCAGCGCGGGGATCTCATGCTGGAGTTCTTCGCCCACCCCAACTTGTTTATTGCAGCTTATA
ATGGTTACAAATAAAGCAATAGCATCACAAATTTCACAAATAAAGCATTTTTTTCACTGCATTCTAGTTG
TGGTTTGTCCAAACTCATCAATGTATCTTATCATGTCTGTATACCGTCGACCTCTAGCTAGAGCTTGGCG
TAATCATGGTCATTACCAATGCTTAATCAGTGAGGCACCTATCTCAGCGATCTGTCTATTTCGTTCATCC
ATAGTTGCCTGACTCCCCGTCGTGTAGATAACTACGATACGGGAGGGCTTACCATCTGGCCCCAGCGCTG
CGATGATACCGCGAGAACCACGCTCACCGGCTCCGGATTTATCAGCAATAAACCAGCCAGCCGGAAGGGC
CGAGCGCAGAAGTGGTCCTGCAACTTTATCCGCCTCCATCCAGTCTATTAATTGTTGCCGGGAAGCTAGA
GTAAGTAGTTCGCCAGTTAATAGTTTGCGCAACGTTGTTGCCATCGCTACAGGCATCGTGGTGTCACGCT
CGTCGTTTGGTATGGCTTCATTCAGCTCCGGTTCCCAACGATCAAGGCGAGTTACATGATCCCCCATGTT
GTGCAAAAAAGCGGTTAGCTCCTTCGGTCCTCCGATCGTTGTCAGAAGTAAGTTGGCCGCAGTGTTATCA
CTCATGGTTATGGCAGCACTGCATAATTCTCTTACTGTCATGCCATCCGTAAGATGCTTTTCTGTGACTG
GTGAGTACTCAACCAAGTCATTCTGAGAATAGTGTATGCGGCGACCGAGTTGCTCTTGCCCGGCGTCAAT
ACGGGATAATACCGCGCCACATAGCAGAACTTTAAAAGTGCTCATCATTGGAAAACGTTCTTCGGGGCGA
AAACTCTCAAGGATCTTACCGCTGTTGAGATCCAGTTCGATGTAACCCACTCGTGCACCCAACTGATCTT
CAGCATCTTTTACTTTCACCAGCGTTTCTGGGTGAGCAAAAACAGGAAGGCAAAATGCCGCAAAAAAGGG
AATAAGGGCGACACGGAAATGTTGAATACTCATATTCTTCCTT
Features (pLannotate 1.2.2; 20 found; start..end, strand, type, name):
    119..143     -  CDS            KanR (fragment): aminoglycoside phosphotransferase; aph(3')-Ia; confers resistance to kanamycin
    254..842     +  rep_origin     ori: high-copy-number ColE1/pMB1/pBR322/pUC origin of replication
   1067..1084    +  terminator     rrnB T2 terminator (fragment): transcription terminator T2 from the E. coli rrnB gene
   1109..1128    -  CDS            lacZα (fragment): LacZα fragment of β-galactosidase; lacZ fragment
   1584..1600    +  protein_bind   lac operator: The lac repressor binds to the lac operator to inhibit transcription in E. coli. This inhibition can be relieved by adding lactose or isopropyl-β-D-thiogalactopyranoside (IPTG). lac repressor encoded by lacI
   1843..2146    +  enhancer       CMV enhancer: human cytomegalovirus immediate early enhancer
   2147..2350    +  promoter       CMV promoter: human cytomegalovirus (CMV) immediate early promoter
   2486..2529    +  intron         CMV intron (fragment): modified intron A from human cytomegalovirus
   2581..2599    +  promoter       SP6 promoter: promoter for bacteriophage SP6 RNA polymerase
   2603..2640    +  CDS            IgH signal sequence (fragment): signal sequence from the mouse immunoglobulin heavy chain variable region
   3151..4098    +  CDS            IGHG1: IGHG1_HUMAN - Experimental evidence at protein level: Swiss-Prot protein existence level 1. Constant region of immunoglobulin heavy chains. Immunoglobulins, also known as antibodies, are membrane-bound or secreted glycoproteins produced by B lymphocytes. In the recognition phase of humoral immunity, the membrane-bound immunoglobulins serve as receptors which, upon binding of a specific antigen, trigger the clonal expansion and differentiation of B lymphocytes into immunoglobulins- secreting plasma cells. Secreted immunoglobulins mediate the effector phase of humoral immunity, which results in
   4313..4424    +  polyA_signal   bGH poly(A) signal: bovine growth hormone polyadenylation signal
   4425..4533    +  rep_origin     f1 ori (fragment): f1 bacteriophage origin of replication; arrow indicates direction of (+) strand synthesis
   4547..4876    +  promoter       SV40 promoter: SV40 enhancer and early promoter
   4924..4971    +  promoter       EM7 promoter: synthetic bacterial promoter&nbsp
   4990..5589    +  CDS            PuroR (fragment): puromycin N-acetyltransferase; pac from Streptomyces; confers resistance to puromycin
   5599..5724    +  CDS            ble (fragment): BLE_KLEPN - Experimental evidence at protein level: Swiss-Prot protein existence level 1. Binding protein with a strong affinity to the bleomycin family of antibiotics. Binds to CL990; an antimitotic-antibiotic compound. From Klebsiella pneumoniae.
   5719..5840    +  polyA_signal   SV40 poly(A) signal: SV40 polyadenylation signal
   5893..6753    -  CDS            AmpR: β-lactamase; bla; confers resistance to ampicillin, carbenicillin, and related antibiotics
   6756..89      -  promoter       AmpR promoter (fragment) (across the origin): bla
