[The description below was written by a language model from this plasmid's Addgene catalogue record and pLannotate feature annotations shown in this document.]
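Description:
pD649-HAsp-BTN3A3-Fc(DAPA)-AviTag-6xHis is a mammalian expression plasmid built on the pD649 backbone for producing the extracellular domain of human BTN3A3 (butyrophilin subfamily 3 member A3) as a secreted Fc fusion protein. It is maintained in E. coli as a high-copy plasmid through a ColE1/pUC-type origin and selected with ampicillin via the β-lactamase gene. The annotated full sequence (about 6.8 kb) also contains an SV40 early promoter and bacterial EM7 promoter upstream of a puromycin N-acetyltransferase coding sequence with an SV40 poly(A) signal, which could in principle support puromycin selection in mammalian cells, although it is annotated as a fragment and the record does not describe this use. Short remnants of KanR, lacZα, ble and f1 ori are also annotated and appear to be non-functional backbone remnants.

Expression is driven by the CMV immediate-early enhancer and promoter, followed by a portion of CMV intron A and an SP6 promoter that also serves as a sequencing primer site. The open reading frame starts with a signal peptide, named HAsp in the plasmid title and partially matched by the annotation software to an immunoglobulin heavy-chain leader, which directs the protein into the secretory pathway. The 657 bp BTN3A3 ectodomain insert sits between retained NotI and AscI sites and is fused at its C terminus to a human IgG1 Fc region carrying the D265A and P329A (DAPA) substitutions, generally used to reduce Fc effector interactions. An AviTag for site-specific biotinylation and a 6xHis tag for affinity purification follow, and a bGH poly(A) signal terminates the transcript. The plasmid belongs to a collection used to map human IgSF cell-surface protein interactions. The depositor notes that some members may carry an IS4-like transposase insertion upstream of the CMV promoter; none is annotated here.
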