Addgene plasmid #156650: pD649-HAsp-BTN3A3-Fc(DAPA)-AviTag-6xHis
Purpose: Mammalian expression of cell-surface protein extracellular domain fused to Fc(DAPA)-Avi-6xHis. Protein is secreted from cells.
Depositing lab: Chris Garcia. Depositing organization: Stanford University. Publication: A Human IgSF Cell-Surface Interactome Reveals a Complex Network of Protein-Protein Interactions. Wojtowicz WM, Vielmetter J, Fernandes RA, Siepe DH, Eastman CL, Chisholm GB, Cox S, Klock H, Anderson PW, Rue SM, Miller JJ, Glaser SM, Bragstad ML, Vance J, Lam AW, Lesley SA, Zinn K, Garcia KC. Cell. 2020 Aug 20;182(4):1027-1043.e17. doi: 10.1016/j.cell.2020.07.025. PubMed 32822567.
Backbone
  Vector backbone: pD649
  Backbone size w/o insert (bp): 6106
  Vector type: Mammalian Expression
Growth in bacteria
  Bacterial resistance: Ampicillin, 100 μg/mL
  Growth temperature: 37°C
  Growth strain: DH5alpha
  Copy number: High Copy
Gene/Insert
  Gene/Insert name: BTN3A3 (alt name: BT3A3)
  Species: H. sapiens (human)
  Insert size (bp): 657
  Mutation: Fc region of human IgG contains D265A and P329A mutations (DAPA)
  Entrez Gene: BTN3A3 (a.k.a. BTF3, BTN3.3)
  Promoter: CMV/SP6
  Tag / fusion protein: Fc(DAPA)-AviTag-6xHis (C terminal on backbone)
  Cloning method: Restriction Enzyme; 5′ cloning site GCGGCCGC (not destroyed); 3′ cloning site GGCGCGCC (not destroyed)
  Sequencing primers: 5′ ATTTAGGTGACACTATAG; 3′ CACGTACCAGTTGAACTTCACC
Resource information
  A portion of this plasmid was derived from a plasmid made by: synthesis by ThermoFisher
Terms and licenses: Academic/Nonprofit Terms; Industry Terms: Not Available to Industry
Depositor comments: Some plasmids in this collection may have an IS4-like element ISVsa5 family transposase upstream of the CMV promoter.
How to cite: pD649-HAsp-BTN3A3-Fc(DAPA)-AviTag-6xHis was a gift from Chris Garcia (Addgene plasmid # 156650 ; http://n2t.net/addgene:156650 ; RRID:Addgene_156650)
