>Addgene plasmid #156650 | pD649-HAsp-BTN3A3-Fc(DAPA)-AviTag-6xHis | depositor partial sequence | sequence record 302410 | insert (extracellular domain)
CAATTTTCTGTGCTTGGCCCTTCTGGACCCATCCTGGCCATGGTTGGAGAAGATGCCGATCTGCCCTGCC
ATCTGTTCCCTACAATGAGCGCCGAGACAATGGAACTGAGATGGGTGTCCAGCAGCCTGAGACAGGTGGT
CAATGTGTACGCCGACGGCAAAGAGGTGGAAGATAGACAGAGCGCCCCTTACAGAGGCAGAACCTCCATC
CTGAGAGATGGCATCACAGCCGGAAAGGCCGCTCTGAGAATCCACAATGTGACAGCCAGCGACAGCGGCA
AGTACCTGTGCTACTTCCAAGACGGCGACTTCTACGAGAAGGCCCTGGTGGAACTGAAAGTGGCTGCCCT
GGGAAGCGACCTGCACATCGAAGTGAAGGGCTATGAGGATGGCGGCATCCACCTGGAATGTCGGAGCACA
GGATGGTATCCCCAGCCTCAGATCAAGTGGTCCGACACCAAGGGCGAGAACATCCCTGCTGTGGAAGCTC
CTGTGGTGGCTGATGGCGTGGGACTGTATGCTGTGGCCGCCTCTGTGATCATGAGAGGATCTAGCGGAGG
CGGCGTGTCCTGCATCATCAGAAATTCTCTGCTGGGCCTCGAGAAAACCGCCAGCATCTCTATCGCCGAT
CCATTCTTCAGAAGCGCCCAGCCTTGG
